>Addgene plasmid #160842 | pXWS10Pecf11 | addgene full sequence | sequence record 316631 | Addgene NGS Result
GGCTTCCTCGCTCACTGACTCGCTGCGCTCGGTCGTTCGGCTGCGGCGAGCGGTATCAGCTCACTCAAAG
GCGGTAATCTCGAGTCCCGTCAAGTCAGCGTAATGCTCTGCCAGTGTTACAACCAATTAACCAATTCTGA
TTAGAAAAACTCATCGAGCATCAAATGAAACTGCAATTTATTCATATCAGGATTATCGATACCATATTTT
TGAAAAAGCCGTTTCTGTAATGAAGGAGAAAACTCACCGAGGCAGTTCCATAGGATGGCAAGATCCTGGT
ATCGGTCTGCGATTCCGACTCGTCCAACATCAATACAACCTATTAATTTCCCCTCGTCAAAAATAAGGTT
ATCAAGTGAGAAATCACCATGAGTGACGACTGAATCCGGTGAGAATGGCAAAAGCTTATGCATTTCTTTC
CAGACTTGTTCAACAGGCCAGCCATTACGCTCGTCATCAAAATCACTCGCATCAACCAAACCGTTATTCA
TTCGTGATTGCGCCTGAGCGAGACGAAATACGCGATCGCTGTTAAAAGGACAATTACAAACAGGAATCGA
ATGCAACCGGCGCAGGAACACTGCCAGCGCATCAACAATATTTTCACCTGAATCAGGATATTCTTCTAAT
ACCTGGAATGCTGTTTTCCCGGGGATCGCAGTGGTGAGTAACCATGCATCATCAGGAGTACGGATAAAAT
GCTTGATGGTCGGAAGAGGCATAAATTCCGTCAGCCAGTTTAGTCTGACCATCTCATCTGTAACATCATT
GGCAACGCTACCTTTGCCATGTTTCAGAAACAACTCTGGCGCATCGGGCTTCCCATACAATCGATAGATT
GTCGCACCTGATTGCCCGACATTATCGCGAGCCCATTTATACCCATATAAATCAGCATCCATGTTGGAAT
TTAATCGCGGCCTGGAGCAAGACGTTTCCCGTTGAATATGGCTCATAACACCCCTTGTATTACTGTTTAT
GTAAGCAGACAGTTTTATTGTTCATGATGATATATTTTTATCTTGTGCAATGTAACATCAGAGATTTTGA
GACACAACGTGGCTTTGTTGAATAAATCGAACTTTTGCTGAGTTGAAGGATCAGATCACGCATCTTCCCG
ACAACGCAGACCGTTCCGTGGCAAAGCAAAAGTTCAAAATCACCAACTGGTCCACCTACAACAAAGCTCT
CATCAACCGTGGCTCCCTCACTTTCTGGCTGGATGATGGGGCGATTCAGGCCTGGTATGAGTCAGCAACA
CCTTCTTCACGAGGCAGACCTCAGCGCTAGCGGAGTGTATACTGGCTTACTATGTTGGCACTGATGAGGG
TGTCAGTGAAGTGCTTCATGTGGCAGGAGAAAAAAGGCTGCACCGGTGCGTCAGCAGAATATGTGATACA
GGATATATTCCGCTTCCTCGCTCACTGACTCGCTACGCTCGGTCGTTCGACTGCGGCGAGCGGAAATGGC
TTACGAACGGGGCGGAGATTTCCTGGAAGATGCCAGGAAGATACTTAACAGGGAAGTGAGAGGGCCGCGG
CAAAGCCGTTTTTCCATAGGCTCCGCCCCCTGACAAGCATCACGAAATCTGACGCTCAAATCAGTGGTGG
CGAAACCCGACAGGACTATAAAGATACCAGGCGTTTCCCCCTGGCGGCTCCCTCGTGCGCTCTCCTGTTC
CTGCCTTTCGGTTTACCGGTGTCATTCCGCTGTTATGGCCGCGTTTGTCTCATTCCACGCCTGACACTCA
GTTCCGGGTAGGCAGTTCGCTCCAAGCTGGACTGTATGCACGAACCCCCCGTTCAGTCCGACCGCTGCGC
CTTATCCGGTAACTATCGTCTTGAGTCCAACCCGGAAAGACATGCAAAAGCACCACTGGCAGCAGCCACT
GGTAATTGATTTAGAGGAGTTAGTCTTGAAGTCATGCGCCGGTTAAGGCTAAACTGAAAGGACAAGTTTT
GGTGACTGCGCTCCTCCAAGCCAGTTACCTCGGTTCAAAGAGTTGGTAGCTCAGAGAACCTTCAAAAAAC
CGCCCTGCAAGGCGGTTTTTTCGTTTTCAGAGCAAGAGATTACGCGCAGACCAAAACGATCTCAAGAAGA
TCATCTTATTAAGGGGTCTGACGCTCAGTGGAACGAAAACTCACGTTAAGGGATTTTGGTCATGAGATTA
TCAAAAAGGATCTTCACCTAGATCCTTTTAAATTAAAAATGAAGTTTTAAATCAATCTAAAGTATATATG
AGTAAACTTGGTCTGACAGTTACCAATGCTTAATCAGTGAGGCACCTATCTCAGCGATCTGTCTATTTCG
TTCATCCATAGTTGCCTGACTCCCCGTCGTGTAGATAACTACGATACGGGAGGGCTTACCATCTGGCCCC
AGTGCTGCAATGATACCGCGAGACCCACGCTCACCGGCTCCAGATTTATCAGCAATAAACCAGCCAGCCG
GAAGGGCCGAGCGCAGAAGTGGTCCTGCAACTTTATCCGCCTCCATCCAGTCTATTCCATGGTGCCACCT
GACGTCTAAGAAACCATTATTATCATGACATTAACCTATAAAAATAGGCGTATCACGAGGCAGAATTTCA
GATAAAAAAAATCCTTAGCTTTCGCTAAGGATGATTTCTGGAATTCGCGGCCGCTTCTAGAGATCGATTT
TAGAGCTGCCGCCTCCACACCGCTCGTCACATCCTGTGATCCACTCTTCATCCCGCTACGTAACACCTCT
GTACTCAGCTTATCTCGGGCCTCCACACCGCTCGTCACATCCTGTGATCCACTCTTCATCCCGCTACGTA
ACACCTCTCTTAGGTGTCCCTAGAATGAGTATCGATTTTAGAGCTGCCGCCTCCACACCGCTCGTCACAT
CCTGTGATCCACTCTTCATCCCGCTACGTAACACCTCTGTACTCAGCTTATCTCGGGCCTCCACACCGCT
CGTCACATCCTGTGATCCACTCTTCATCCCGCTACGTAACACCTCTCTTAGGTGTCCCTAGAATTTCCAT
CGATTTTAGAGCTGCCGCCTCCACACCGCTCGTCACATCCTGTGATCCACTCTTCATCCCGCTACGTAAC
ACCTCTGTACTCAGCTTATCTCGGGCCTCCACACCGCTCGTCACATCCTGTGATCCACTCTTCATCCCGC
TACGTAACACCTCTCTTAGGTGTCCCTAGAATGACTATCGATTTTAGAGCTGCCGCCTCCACACCGCTCG
TCACATCCTGTGATCCACTCTTCATCCCGCTACGTAACACCTCTGTACTCAGCTTATCTCGGGCCTCCAC
ACCGCTCGTCACATCCTGTGATCCACTCTTCATCCCGCTACGTAACACCTCTCTTAGGTGTCCCTAGAAT
TGATATCGATTTTAGAGCTGCCGCCTCCACACCGCTCGTCACATCCTGTGATCCACTCTTCATCCCGCTA
CGTAACACCTCTGTACTCAGCTTATCTCGGGCCTCCACACCGCTCGTCACATCCTGTGATCCACTCTTCA
TCCCGCTACGTAACACCTCTCTTAGGTGTCCCTAGAATTACTAGAGCCAGGCATCAAATAAAACGAAAGG
CTCAGTCGAAAGACTGGGCCTTTCGTTTTATCTGTTGTTTGTCGGTGAACGCTCTCTACTAGAGTCACAC
TGGCTCACCTTCGGGTGGGCCTTTCTGCGTTTATATACTAGTAGCGGCCGCTGCA
Features (pLannotate 1.2.2; 10 found; start..end, strand, type, name):
    141..956     -  CDS            KanR: aminoglycoside phosphotransferase; aph(3')-Ia; confers resistance to kanamycin in bacteria or G418 (Geneticin®) in eukaryotes
   1283..1309    +  misc_feature   bom (fragment): basis of mobility region from pBR322
   1408..1463    -  rep_origin     RSF ori (fragment): Plasmids containing the RSF 1030 origin of replication can be propagated in E. coli cells that contain additional plasmids with compatible origins.
   1551..2095    -  rep_origin     p15A ori: Plasmids containing the medium-copy-number p15A origin of replication can be propagated in E. coli cells that contain a second plasmid with the ColE1 origin.
   2261..2506    -  CDS            bla(M) (fragment): β-lactamase lacking the signal sequence; bla(M); allows cytosolic expression of β-lactamase
   2585..2628    -  terminator     bacterial terminator: putative bacterial transcription terminator
   2631..2652    +  misc_feature   BioBrick prefix: BioBrick prefix for parts that do not start with "ATG"
   3555..3626    +  terminator     rrnB T1 terminator: transcription terminator T1 from the E. coli rrnB gene
   3642..3669    +  terminator     T7Te terminator: phage T7 early transcription terminator
   3676..1       +  misc_feature   BioBrick suffix (across the origin): universal suffix for all parts
