[The description below was written by a language model from this plasmid's Addgene catalogue record and pLannotate feature annotations shown in this document.]
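Description:
pXWS10Pecf11 is a bacterial synthetic-biology plasmid built on the BioBrick backbone pSB3K3, with a full sequence of about 3.7 kb. It replicates from a p15A origin, which the record lists as low copy and which is compatible with ColE1-type plasmids, so it can be co-maintained with other circuit plasmids in E. coli. Selection is by kanamycin through the aph(3')-Ia (KanR) gene. The feature table also flags short fragments resembling bom, the RSF origin and β-lactamase. These are partial matches in the backbone rather than functional elements, and no ampicillin resistance is recorded.

The roughly 1 kb synthetic insert, (10 X Pecf11)-t, sits between the BioBrick prefix and suffix and was cloned through EcoRI and PstI sites that remain intact. It consists of ten tandem copies of the Pecf11 promoter, followed by a terminator region annotated as rrnB T1 plus T7Te. The repeat array itself is not individually annotated in the feature table, but it falls in the unannotated interval between the prefix and the terminators. No coding sequence lies downstream of the promoters. The array instead serves as a DNA "sponge": a set of decoy binding sites that titrate the protein recognising Pecf11, presumably the cognate ECF11 extracytoplasmic-function sigma factor, away from its functional target promoters elsewhere in the cell. The terminators stop any transcription initiated within the array.

According to the associated study, such sponges are used to tune gene expression and to mitigate the toxicity of DNA-binding proteins. The depositor notes that the repetitive insert may be prone to recombination, which is consistent with its propagation in a recombination-stabilising host strain.
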