Addgene plasmid #160842: pXWS10Pecf11
Purpose: 10 repeats of Pecf11 sponge
Depositing lab: Baojun Wang. Depositing organization: University of Edinburgh. Publication: Synthetic protein-binding DNA sponge as a tool to tune gene expression and mitigate protein toxicity. Wan X, Pinto F, Yu L, Wang B. Nat Commun. 2020 Nov 24;11(1):5961. doi: 10.1038/s41467-020-19552-9. PubMed 33235249.
Backbone
  Vector backbone: pSB3K3
  Backbone size w/o insert (bp): 2672
  Vector type: Synthetic Biology
Growth in bacteria
  Bacterial resistance: Kanamycin, 50 μg/mL
  Growth temperature: 30°C
  Growth strain: NEB Stable
  Copy number: Low Copy
Gene/Insert
  Gene/Insert name: (10 X Pecf11)-t
  Species: Synthetic
  Insert size (bp): 1023
  Promoter: Pecf11
  Cloning method: Restriction Enzyme; 5′ cloning site EcoRI (not destroyed); 3′ cloning site PstI (not destroyed)
  Sequencing primers: 5′ TGCCACCTGACGTCTAAGAA; 3′ ATTACCGCCTTTGAGTGAGC
Terms and licenses: Academic/Nonprofit Terms; Industry Terms: Not Available to Industry
Depositor comments: This plasmid may be prone to recombination. It is recommended to screen multiple DNA preparations from cultures started from single colonies.
How to cite: pXWS10Pecf11 was a gift from Baojun Wang (Addgene plasmid # 160842 ; http://n2t.net/addgene:160842 ; RRID:Addgene_160842)
