>Addgene plasmid #160842 | pXWS10Pecf11 | depositor partial sequence | sequence record 311343 | (10 X Pecf11)-t
ATCGATTTTAGAGCTGCCGCCTCCACACCGCTCGTCACATCCTGTGATCCACTCTTCATCCCGCTACGTA
ACACCTCTGTACTCAGCTTATCTCGGGCCTCCACACCGCTCGTCACATCCTGTGATCCACTCTTCATCCC
GCTACGTAACACCTCTCTTAGGTGTCCCTAGAATGAGTATCGATTTTAGAGCTGCCGCCTCCACACCGCT
CGTCACATCCTGTGATCCACTCTTCATCCCGCTACGTAACACCTCTGTACTCAGCTTATCTCGGGCCTCC
ACACCGCTCGTCACATCCTGTGATCCACTCTTCATCCCGCTACGTAACACCTCTCTTAGGTGTCCCTAGA
ATTTCCATCGATTTTAGAGCTGCCGCCTCCACACCGCTCGTCACATCCTGTGATCCACTCTTCATCCCGC
TACGTAACACCTCTGTACTCAGCTTATCTCGGGCCTCCACACCGCTCGTCACATCCTGTGATCCACTCTT
CATCCCGCTACGTAACACCTCTCTTAGGTGTCCCTAGAATGACTATCGATTTTAGAGCTGCCGCCTCCAC
ACCGCTCGTCACATCCTGTGATCCACTCTTCATCCCGCTACGTAACACCTCTGTACTCAGCTTATCTCGG
GCCTCCACACCGCTCGTCACATCCTGTGATCCACTCTTCATCCCGCTACGTAACACCTCTCTTAGGTGTC
CCTAGAATTGATATCGATTTTAGAGCTGCCGCCTCCACACCGCTCGTCACATCCTGTGATCCACTCTTCA
TCCCGCTACGTAACACCTCTGTACTCAGCTTATCTCGGGCCTCCACACCGCTCGTCACATCCTGTGATCC
ACTCTTCATCCCGCTACGTAACACCTCTCTTAGGTGTCCCTAGAATTACTAGAGCCAGGCATCAAATAAA
ACGAAAGGCTCAGTCGAAAGACTGGGCCTTTCGTTTTATCTGTTGTTTGTCGGTGAACGCTCTCTACTAG
AGTCACACTGGCTCACCTTCGGGTGGGCCTTTCTGCGTTTATA
